Addgene plasmid #144913: TFORF3437
Purpose: Lentiviral vector for overexpressing transcription factor ORFs with unique 24-bp barcodes. Barcodes facilitate identification of transcription factors in pooled screens.
Depositing lab: Feng Zhang. Depositing organization: Broad Institute. Publication: A transcription factor atlas of directed differentiation. Joung J, Ma S, Tay T, Geiger-Schuller KR, Kirchgatterer PC, Verdine VK, Guo B, Arias-Garcia MA, Allen WE, Singh A, Kuksenko O, Abudayyeh OO, Gootenberg JS, Fu Z, Macrae RK, Buenrostro JD, Regev A, Zhang F. Cell. 2023 Jan 5;186(1):209-229.e26. doi: 10.1016/j.cell.2022.11.026. PubMed 36608654.
Backbone
  Vector backbone: pLX_TRC317
  Backbone manufacturer: Broad Institute Genetic Perturbation Platform
  Backbone size w/o insert (bp): 8264
  Vector type: Mammalian Expression, Lentiviral
  Selectable markers: Puromycin
Growth in bacteria
  Bacterial resistance: Ampicillin, 100 μg/mL
  Growth temperature: 37°C
  Growth strain: NEB Stable
  Copy number: High Copy
Gene/Insert
  Gene/Insert name: RBAK
  Species: H. sapiens (human)
  Insert size (bp): 2351
  Entrez Gene: RBAK (a.k.a. ZNF769)
  Promoter: EF1a
  Tag / fusion protein: V5 (C terminal on insert)
  Cloning method: Gateway Cloning
  Sequencing primers: 5′ GGGTGGAGACTGAAGTTAGGCCAG; 3′ CACATAGCGTAAAAGGAGCAACATAG
Resource information
  A portion of this plasmid was derived from a plasmid made by: Broad Institute Genetic Perturbation Platform
Terms and licenses: Academic/Nonprofit Terms; Industry Terms: Not Available to Industry
Depositor comments: NM_021163.3 Please test multiple small colonies in case of plasmid recombination. To make this collection available in a timely manner, a portion of this collection was not fully sequenced by Addgene. If an Addgene verified full plasmid sequence is not available, please contact us prior to placing an order to request the full sequence.
How to cite: TFORF3437 was a gift from Feng Zhang (Addgene plasmid # 144913 ; http://n2t.net/addgene:144913 ; RRID:Addgene_144913)
