[The description below was written by a language model from this plasmid's Addgene catalogue record and pLannotate feature annotations shown in this document.]
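Description:
TFORF3437 is a third-generation-style, self-inactivating lentiviral expression plasmid built on the pLX_TRC317 backbone and carrying the human transcription factor RBAK (also known as ZNF769), a zinc-finger protein annotated as a possible repressor of E2F-dependent transcription. It belongs to a barcoded transcription factor ORF collection in which each construct carries a unique 24-bp barcode so that individual factors can be identified in pooled overexpression screens. The feature table does not annotate the barcode's position. In bacteria the plasmid is maintained through a high-copy ColE1/pUC-type origin with ampicillin resistance (AmpR). An f1 origin and remnants of lac and T7/T3 cloning-vector sequence are also present. The depositor warns that the plasmid can recombine, as is common for LTR-containing vectors.

The viral transcript is driven by an RSV promoter fused to a truncated HIV-1 5' LTR. It contains the Ψ packaging signal, a gag fragment, the RRE for Rev-dependent nuclear export, a cPPT/CTS element, and a ΔU3 3' LTR followed by an SV40 polyadenylation signal. Two expression units lie between the LTRs. An SV40 early promoter drives puromycin N-acetyltransferase for selection of transduced mammalian cells. Downstream of it, the EF-1α promoter drives the RBAK ORF, which was inserted by Gateway recombination and is flanked by attB1 and attB2 sites. The ORF is fused at its C terminus to a V5 epitope tag for detection, and a WPRE downstream enhances transcript expression. The annotation tool matched RBAK in only two fragments of the region between the att sites, probably because of how it aligns the repetitive zinc-finger coding sequence. The sequence record's length matches the sum of the catalogued backbone and insert sizes.
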