Features (pLannotate 1.2.2; 35 found; start..end, strand, type, name):
      5..231     +  promoter       RSV promoter: Rous sarcoma virus enhancer/promoter
    232..412     +  LTR            5' LTR (truncated): truncated 5' long terminal repeat (LTR) from HIV-1
    459..584     +  misc_feature   HIV-1 Ψ: packaging signal of human immunodeficiency virus type 1
    568..931     +  CDS            HIV-1 gag (fragment): gag protein from human immunodeficiency virus 1; gag
   1077..1310    +  misc_feature   RRE: The Rev response element (RRE) of HIV-1 allows for Rev-dependent mRNA export from the nucleus to the cytoplasm.
   1687..1713    +  CDS            Rev (fragment): human immunodeficiency virus 1 (HIV-1) Rev protein; rev; enhances nuclear export of unspliced and incompletely spliced viral mRNAs
   1720..1743    +  promoter       SV40 promoter (fragment): SV40 early promoter
   1744..1815    +  promoter       SV40 promoter (fragment): SV40 enhancer and early promoter
   1839..1974    +  rep_origin     SV40 ori: SV40 origin of replication
   2020..2616    +  CDS            PuroR (fragment): puromycin N-acetyltransferase; pac from Streptomyces; confers resistance to puromycin
   2665..2782    +  misc_feature   cPPT/CTS: central polypurine tract and central termination sequence of HIV-1
   2847..2913    +  CDS            small t antigen (fragment): SV40 (simian virus 40) small t antigen
   2920..4098    +  promoter       EF-1α promoter: strong constitutive promoter for human elongation factor EF-1α
   4119..4136    +  protein_bind   attB1 (fragment): mutant version of attB; core recombination site for the Gateway® BP reaction BP Clonase™
   4145..4831    +  CDS            RBAK (fragment): RBAK_HUMAN - Also known as ZNF769. Experimental evidence at protein level: Swiss-Prot protein existence level 1. May repress E2F-dependent transcription. May promote AR- dependent transcription. From Homo sapiens (Human).
   5621..5749    +  CDS            RBAK (fragment): RBAK_HUMAN - Also known as ZNF769. Experimental evidence at protein level: Swiss-Prot protein existence level 1. May repress E2F-dependent transcription. May promote AR- dependent transcription. From Homo sapiens (Human).
   6294..6311    -  protein_bind   attB2 (fragment): mutant version of attB; core recombination site for the Gateway® BP reaction BP Clonase™
   6320..6361    +  CDS            V5 tag: epitope tag from simian virus 5
   6377..6430    +  promoter       U6 promoter (fragment): RNA polymerase III promoter for human U6 snRNA
   6472..7060    +  misc_feature   WPRE: woodchuck hepatitis virus posttranscriptional regulatory element
   7111..7130    +  misc_feature   cPPT/CTS (fragment): central polypurine tract and central termination sequence of HIV-1
   7132..7365    +  LTR            3' LTR (ΔU3): self-inactivating 3' long terminal repeat (LTR) from HIV-1
   7443..7564    +  polyA_signal   SV40 poly(A) signal: SV40 polyadenylation signal
   7604..7739    +  rep_origin     SV40 ori: SV40 origin of replication
   7760..7778    -  promoter       T7 promoter: promoter for bacteriophage T7 RNA polymerase
   7786..7941    +  CDS            lacZα (fragment): LacZα fragment of β-galactosidase; lacZ fragment
   7946..8374    +  rep_origin     f1 ori (sequence partly withheld): f1 bacteriophage origin of replication; arrow indicates direction of (+) strand synthesis
   8427..8531    +  promoter       AmpR promoter: bla
   8532..9392    +  CDS            AmpR: β-lactamase; bla; confers resistance to ampicillin, carbenicillin, and related antibiotics
   9563..10151   +  rep_origin     ori: high-copy-number ColE1/pMB1/pBR322/pUC origin of replication
  10334..10426   +  CDS            lacI (fragment): lac repressor; lacI; The lac repressor binds to the lac operator to inhibit transcription in E. coli. This inhibition can be relieved by adding lactose or isopropyl-β-D-thiogalactopyranoside (IPTG).
  10439..10460   +  protein_bind   CAP binding site: CAP binding activates transcription in the presence of cAMP. E. coli catabolite activator protein
  10475..10505   +  promoter       lac promoter: promoter for the E. coli lac operon
  10513..10529   +  protein_bind   lac operator: The lac repressor binds to the lac operator to inhibit transcription in E. coli. This inhibition can be relieved by adding lactose or isopropyl-β-D-thiogalactopyranoside (IPTG). lac repressor encoded by lacI
  10574..10592   +  promoter       T3 promoter: promoter for bacteriophage T3 RNA polymerase
>Addgene plasmid #144913 | TFORF3437 | addgene full sequence | sequence record 404469 | Addgene NGS Result
TTAATGTAGTCTTATGCAATACTCTTGTAGTCTTGCAACATGGTAACGATGAGTTAGCAACATGCCTTAC
AAGGAGAGAAAAAGCACCGTGCATGCCGATTGGTGGAAGTAAGGTGGTACGATCGTGCCTTATTAGGAAG
GCAACAGACGGGTCTGACATGGATTGGACGAACCACTGAATTGCCGCATTGCAGAGATATTGTATTTAAG
TGCCTAGCTCGATACATAAACGGGTCTCTCTGGTTAGACCAGATCTGAGCCTGGGAGCTCTCTGGCTAAC
TAGGGAACCCACTGCTTAAGCCTCAATAAAGCTTGCCTTGAGTGCTTCAAGTAGTGTGTGCCCGTCTGTT
GTGTGACTCTGGTAACTAGAGATCCCTCAGACCCTTTTAGTCAGTGTGGAAAATCTCTAGCAGTGGCGCC
CGAACAGGGACTTGAAAGCGAAAGGGAAACCAGAGGAGCTCTCTCGACGCAGGACTCGGCTTGCTGAAGC
GCGCACGGCAAGAGGCGAGGGGCGGCGACTGGTGAGTACGCCAAAAATTTTGACTAGCGGAGGCTAGAAG
GAGAGAGATGGGTGCGAGAGCGTCAGTATTAAGCGGGGGAGAATTAGATCGCGATGGGAAAAAATTCGGT
TAAGGCCAGGGGGAAAGAAAAAATATAAATTAAAACATATAGTATGGGCAAGCAGGGAGCTAGAACGATT
CGCAGTTAATCCTGGCCTGTTAGAAACATCAGAAGGCTGTAGACAAATACTGGGACAGCTACAACCATCC
CTTCAGACAGGATCAGAAGAACTTAGATCATTATATAATACAGTAGCAACCCTCTATTGTGTGCATCAAA
GGATAGAGATAAAAGACACCAAGGAAGCTTTAGACAAGATAGAGGAAGAGCAAAACAAAAGTAAGACCAC
CGCACAGCAAGCGGCCGCTGATCTTCAGACCTGGAGGAGGAGATATGAGGGACAATTGGAGAAGTGAATT
ATATAAATATAAAGTAGTAAAAATTGAACCATTAGGAGTAGCACCCACCAAGGCAAAGAGAAGAGTGGTG
CAGAGAGAAAAAAGAGCAGTGGGAATAGGAGCTTTGTTCCTTGGGTTCTTGGGAGCAGCAGGAAGCACTA
TGGGCGCAGCGTCAATGACGCTGACGGTACAGGCCAGACAATTATTGTCTGGTATAGTGCAGCAGCAGAA
CAATTTGCTGAGGGCTATTGAGGCGCAACAGCATCTGTTGCAACTCACAGTCTGGGGCATCAAGCAGCTC
CAGGCAAGAATCCTGGCTGTGGAAAGATACCTAAAGGATCAACAGCTCCTGGGGATTTGGGGTTGCTCTG
GAAAACTCATTTGCACCACTGCTGTGCCTTGGAATGCTAGTTGGAGTAATAAATCTCTGGAACAGATTTG
GAATCACACGACCTGGATGGAGTGGGACAGAGAAATTAACAATTACACAAGCTTAATACACTCCTTAATT
GAAGAATCGCAAAACCAGCAAGAAAAGAATGAACAAGAATTATTGGAATTAGATAAATGGGCAAGTTTGT
GGAATTGGTTTAACATAACAAATTGGCTGTGGTATATAAAATTATTCATAATGATAGTAGGAGGCTTGGT
AGGTTTAAGAATAGTTTTTGCTGTACTTTCTATAGTGAATAGAGTTAGGCAGGGATATTCACCATTATCG
TTTCAGACCCACCTCCCAACCCCGAGGGGACCCATGCATTGCATCTCAATTAGTCAGCAACCAGGTGTGG
AAAGTCCCCAGGCTCCCCAGCAGGCAGAAGTATGCAAAGCATGCGTCTCAATTAGTCAGCAACCATAGTC
CCGCCCCTAACTCCGCCCATCCCGCCCCTAACTCCGCCCAGTTCCGCCCATTCTCCGCCCCATGGCTGAC
TAATTTTTTTTATTTATGCAGAGGCCGAGGCCGCCTCGGCCTCTGAGCTATTCCAGAAGTAGTGAGGAGG
CTTTTTTGGAGGCCTAGGCTTTTGCAAAAAGCTTTCTAGAGGTACCACCGGAGCTTACCATGACCGAGTA
CAAGCCCACGGTGCGCCTCGCCACCCGCGACGACGTCCCCAGGGCCGTACGCACCCTCGCCGCCGCGTTC
GCCGACTACCCCGCCACGCGCCACACCGTCGATCCGGACCGCCACATCGAGCGGGTCACCGAGCTGCAAG
AACTCTTCCTCACGCGCGTCGGGCTCGACATCGGCAAGGTGTGGGTCGCGGACGACGGCGCCGCCGTGGC
GGTCTGGACCACGCCGGAGAGCGTCGAAGCGGGGGCGGTGTTCGCCGAGATCGGCCCGCGCATGGCCGAG
TTGAGCGGTTCCCGGCTGGCCGCGCAGCAACAGATGGAAGGCCTCCTGGCGCCGCACCGGCCCAAGGAGC
CCGCGTGGTTCCTGGCCACCGTCGGCGTCTCGCCCGACCACCAGGGCAAGGGTCTGGGCAGCGCCGTCGT
GCTCCCCGGAGTGGAGGCGGCCGAGCGCGCCGGGGTGCCCGCCTTCCTGGAGACCTCCGCGCCCCGCAAC
CTCCCCTTCTACGAGCGGCTCGGCTTCACCGTCACCGCCGACGTCGAGGTGCCCGAAGGACCGCGCACCT
GGTGCATGACCCGCAAGCCCGGTGCCAGTTAACGAATTCTAGATCTTGAGACAAATGGCAGTATTCATCC
ACAATTTTAAAAGAAAAGGGGGGATTGGGGGGTACAGTGCAGGGGAAAGAATAGTAGACATAATAGCAAC
AGACATACAAACTAAAGAATTACAAAAACAAATTACAAAAATTCAAAATTTTCGGGTTTATTACAGGGAC
AGCAGAGATCCACTTTGGCGCCGGCTCGAGGCCTGCAGGTGCAAAGATGGATAAAGTTTTAAACAGAGAG
GAATCTTTGCAGCTAATGGACCTTCTAGGTCTTGAAAGGAGTGGGAATTGGCTCCGGTGCCCGTCAGTGG
GCAGAGCGCACATCGCCCACAGTCCCCGAGAAGTTGGGGGGAGGGGTCGGCAATTGAACCGGTGCCTAGA
GAAGGTGGCGCGGGGTAAACTGGGAAAGTGATGTCGTGTACTGGCTCCGCCTTTTTCCCGAGGGTGGGGG
AGAACCGTATATAAGTGCAGTAGTCGCCGTGAACGTTCTTTTTCGCAACGGGTTTGCCGCCAGAACACAG
GTAAGTGCCGTGTGTGGTTCCCGCGGGCCTGGCCTCTTTACGGGTTATGGCCCTTGCGTGCCTTGAATTA
CTTCCACCTGGCTGCAGTACGTGATTCTTGATCCCGAGCTTCGGGTTGGAAGTGGGTGGGAGAGTTCGAG
GCCTTGCGCTTAAGGAGCCCCTTCGCCTCGTGCTTGAGTTGAGGCCTGGCCTGGGCGCTGGGGCCGCCGC
GTGCGAATCTGGTGGCACCTTCGCGCCTGTCTCGCTGCTTTCGATAAGTCTCTAGCCATTTAAAATTTTT
GATGACCTGCTGCGACGCTTTTTTTCTGGCAAGATAGTCTTGTAAATGCGGGCCAAGATCTGCACACTGG
TATTTCGGTTTTTGGGGCCGCGGGCGGCGACGGGGCCCGTGCGTCCCAGCGCACATGTTCGGCGAGGCGG
GGCCTGCGAGCGCGGCCACCGAGAATCGGACGGGGGTAGTCTCAAGCTGGCCGGCCTGCTCTGGTGCCTG
GCCTCGCGCCGCCGTGTATCGCCCCGCCCTGGGCGGCAAGGCTGGCCCGGTCGGCACCAGTTGCGTGAGC
GGAAAGATGGCCGCTTCCCGGCCCTGCTGCAGGGAGCTCAAAATGGAGGACGCGGCGCTCGGGAGAGCGG
GCGGGTGAGTCACCCACACAAAGGAAAAGGGCCTTTCCGTCCTCAGCCGTCGCTTCATGTGACTCCACGG
AGTACCGGGCGCCGTCCAGGCACCTCGATTAGTTCTCGAGCTTTTGGAGTACGTCGTCTTTAGGTTGGGG
GGAGGGGTTTTATGCGATGGAGTTTCCCCACACTGAGTGGGTGGAGACTGAAGTTAGGCCAGCTTGGCAC
TTGATGTAATTCTCCTTGGAATTTGCCCTTTTTGAGTTTGGATCTTGGTTCATTCTCAAGCCTCAGACAG
TGGTTCAAAGTTTTTTTCTTCCATTTCAGGTGTCGTGAGGCTAGCATCGATTGATCAACAAGTTTGTACA
AAAAAGTTGGCACCATGAACACATTGCAGGGGCCAGTGTCATTCAAAGATGTGGCTGTGGATTTCACCCA
GGAGGAGTGGCAGCAGCTGGACCCTGATGAGAAGATAACTTACAGGGATGTGATGTTGGAGAACTATAGC
CATCTAGTTTCTGTGGGATATGATACCACCAAGCCAAACGTCATCATTAAGTTGGAGCAGGGAGAGGAGC
CGTGGATAATGGGAGGTGAATTTCCATGTCAACATAGTCCAGAAGCCTGGAGAGTTGATGACCTGATAGA
GAGAATCCAAGAAAACGAAGACAAACATTCAAGGCAAGCTGCTTGTATCAATAGCAAAACCCTGACTGAA
GAGAAAGAGAATACATTTAGTCAAATTTACATGGAAACAAGCCTTGTTCCTTCAAGCATAATAGCTCATA
ATTGTGTCTCATGTGGAAAGAATTTAGAATCTATTTCGCAATTAATTAGTAGTGATGGAAGCTATGCTAG
GACAAAACCTGATGAGTGTAATGAATGTGGGAAAACATATCATGGAGAGAAAATGTGTGAATTTAATCAA
AATGGGGATACCTATTCTCACAATGAAGAAAATATTCTTCAGAAAATTAGTATTTTGGAGAAACCCTTTG
AATATAATGAATGCATGGAAGCCTTAGACAATGAGGCTGTTTTTATTGCTCATAAGAGAGCTTACATAGG
GGAGAAGCCCTATGAGTGGAATGATTCTGGACCAGACTTCATACAGATGTCAAATTTTAATGCATATCAG
AGATCACAAATGGAAATGAAGCCCTTTGAATGCAGTGAATGTGGAAAATCCTTCTGTAAAAAGTCAAAAT
TCATCATCCACCAGAGGGCTCACACAGGAGAGAAACCTTATGAATGTAATGTATGTGGGAAATCCTTCAG
CCAAAAGGGAACCCTCACTGTACATCGGAGATCACACTTAGAGGAGAAGCCCTATAAATGTAATGAATGT
GGGAAAACCTTTTGTCAGAAGTTACACCTCACTCAACACCTAAGAACTCATTCAGGAGAGAAACCCTACG
AATGTAGCGAATGTGGGAAAACCTTCTGCCAAAAGACACATCTCACCCTGCACCAGAGGAATCATTCAGG
AGAGAGGCCCTATCCATGTAACGAATGTGGGAAATCCTTCTCCCGCAAGTCTGCTCTCAGTGACCATCAG
AGAACTCACACAGGAGAGAAGCTTTATAAATGTAATGAATGTGGGAAATCCTACTACCGAAAGTCTACTC
TGATTACACATCAGAGAACACACACAGGAGAGAAGCCCTATCAGTGTAGCGAGTGTGGGAAATTCTTTTC
TCGGGTGTCATACCTCACTATACATTATAGAAGTCATTTAGAAGAGAAACCCTATGAATGTAATGAATGT
GGCAAAACCTTCAATTTAAATTCAGCCTTCATTAGACATCGGAAAGTACACACAGAAGAGAAATCCCATG
AATGTAGTGAATGTGGAAAGTTCTCTCAGTTGTATCTCACCGACCATCATACAGCTCATTTAGAAGAGAA
ACCCTATGAATGTAATGAATGTGGGAAAACCTTCCTTGTAAATTCAGCCTTCGATGGGCACCAGCCACTT
CCAAAAGGGGAGAAATCCTATGAATGTAATGTATGTGGAAAGTTATTCAATGAGTTGTCATACTATACTG
AACATTATAGAAGTCATTCAGAAGAGAAACCTTATGGATGTAGCGAATGTGGGAAAACCTTTTCCCATAA
TTCATCCCTCTTCAGACATCAAAGAGTACACACAGGCGAGAAACCCTATGAATGTTACGAATGTGGAAAA
TTCTTCTCTCAGAAATCATATCTCACTATACATCATCGAATTCATTCAGGAGAGAAACCCTATGAATGTA
GTAAATGTGGAAAAGTCTTCTCTCGGATGTCAAACCTCACTGTCCACTACAGAAGCCATTCAGGAGAGAA
ACCCTATGAATGTAATGAATGTGGGAAAGTCTTTTCTCAGAAGTCATACCTCACTGTACACTATAGAACT
CATTCAGGAGAGAAACCCTATGAATGTAATGAGTGTGGGAAAAAATTCCACCACAGATCAGCCTTCAATA
GCCATCAGAGAATTCATAGAAGAGGAAATATGAATGTACTTGATGTGGAAAATCTCTTGCCAACTTTCTT
GTACAAAGTGGTTGATATCGGTAAGCCTATCCCTAACCCTCTCCTCGGTCTCGATTCTACGTAGTAATGA
ACTAGTCCGTAACTTGAAAGTATTTCGATTTCTTGGCTTTATATATCTTGTGGAAAGGACGACTCTGTTG
AGCCCCAGAGCAGGAAACGCGTTAAGTCGACAATCAACCTCTGGATTACAAAATTTGTGAAAGATTGACT
GGTATTCTTAACTATGTTGCTCCTTTTACGCTATGTGGATACGCTGCTTTAATGCCTTTGTATCATGCTA
TTGCTTCCCGTATGGCTTTCATTTTCTCCTCCTTGTATAAATCCTGGTTGCTGTCTCTTTATGAGGAGTT
GTGGCCCGTTGTCAGGCAACGTGGCGTGGTGTGCACTGTGTTTGCTGACGCAACCCCCACTGGTTGGGGC
ATTGCCACCACCTGTCAGCTCCTTTCCGGGACTTTCGCTTTCCCCCTCCCTATTGCCACGGCGGAACTCA
TCGCCGCCTGCCTTGCCCGCTGCTGGACAGGGGCTCGGCTGTTGGGCACTGACAATTCCGTGGTGTTGTC
GGGGAAATCATCGTCCTTTCCTTGGCTGCTCGCCTGTGTTGCCACCTGGATTCTGCGCGGGACGTCCTTC
TGCTACGTCCCTTCGGCCCTCAATCCAGCGGACCTTCCTTCCCGCGGCCTGCTGCCGGCTCTGCGGCCTC
TTCCGCGTCTTCGCCTTCGCCCTCAGACGAGTCGGATCTCCCTTTGGGCCGCCTCCCCGCGTCGACTTTA
AGACCAATGACTTACAAGGCAGCTGTAGATCTTAGCCACTTTTTAAAAGAAAAGGGGGGACTGGAAGGGC
TAATTCACTCCCAACGAAGACAAGATCTGCTTTTTGCTTGTACTGGGTCTCTCTGGTTAGACCAGATCTG
AGCCTGGGAGCTCTCTGGCTAACTAGGGAACCCACTGCTTAAGCCTCAATAAAGCTTGCCTTGAGTGCTT
CAAGTAGTGTGTGCCCGTCTGTTGTGTGACTCTGGTAACTAGAGATCCCTCAGACCCTTTTAGTCAGTGT
GGAAAATCTCTAGCAGTACGTATAGTAGTTCATGTCATCTTATTATTCAGTATTTATAACTTGCAAAGAA
ATGAATATCAGAGAGTGAGAGGAACTTGTTTATTGCAGCTTATAATGGTTACAAATAAAGCAATAGCATC
ACAAATTTCACAAATAAAGCATTTTTTTCACTGCATTCTAGTTGTGGTTTGTCCAAACTCATCAATGTAT
CTTATCATGTCTGGCTCTAGCTATCCCGCCCCTAACTCCGCCCATCCCGCCCCTAACTCCGCCCAGTTCC
GCCCATTCTCCGCCCCATGGCTGACTAATTTTTTTTATTTATGCAGAGGCCGAGGCCGCCTCGGCCTCTG
AGCTATTCCAGAAGTAGTGAGGAGGCTTTTTTGGAGGCCTAGGGACGTACCCAATTCGCCCTATAGTGAG
TCGTATTACGCGCGCTCACTGGCCGTCGTTTTACAACGTCGTGACTGGGAAAACCCTGGCGTTACCCAAC
TTAATCGCCTTGCAGCACATCCCCCTTTCGCCAGCTGGCGTAATAGCGAAGAGGCCCGCACCGATCGCCC
TTCCCAACAGTTGCGCAGCCTGAATGGCGAATGGG
[124 nt withheld, positions 7946-8069]
C
[91 nt withheld, positions 8071-8161]
A
[49 nt withheld, positions 8163-8211]
CCTTTGACGTTGGAGTCCACGTTCTTT
[37 nt withheld, positions 8239-8275]
ACCCTATCTCGGTCTATTCTTTTGATTTATAAGGGATTTTGCCGATTTCGGCCTATTGGTTAAAAAATGA
GCTGATTTAACAAAAATTTAACGCGAATTTTAACAAAATATTAACGCTTACAATTTAGGTGGCACTTTTC
GGGGAAATGTGCGCGGAACCCCTATTTGTTTATTTTTCTAAATACATTCAAATATGTATCCGCTCATGAG
ACAATAACCCTGATAAATGCTTCAATAATATTGAAAAAGGAAGAGTATGAGTATTCAACATTTCCGTGTC
GCCCTTATTCCCTTTTTTGCGGCATTTTGCCTTCCTGTTTTTGCTCACCCAGAAACGCTGGTGAAAGTAA
AAGATGCTGAAGATCAGTTGGGTGCACGAGTGGGTTACATCGAACTGGATCTCAACAGCGGTAAGATCCT
TGAGAGTTTTCGCCCCGAAGAACGTTTTCCAATGATGAGCACTTTTAAAGTTCTGCTATGTGGCGCGGTA
TTATCCCGTATTGACGCCGGGCAAGAGCAACTCGGTCGCCGCATACACTATTCTCAGAATGACTTGGTTG
AGTACTCACCAGTCACAGAAAAGCATCTTACGGATGGCATGACAGTAAGAGAATTATGCAGTGCTGCCAT
AACCATGAGTGATAACACTGCGGCCAACTTACTTCTGACAACGATCGGAGGACCGAAGGAGCTAACCGCT
TTTTTGCACAACATGGGGGATCATGTAACTCGCCTTGATCGTTGGGAACCGGAGCTGAATGAAGCCATAC
CAAACGACGAGCGTGACACCACGATGCCTGTAGCAATGGCAACAACGTTGCGCAAACTATTAACTGGCGA
ACTACTTACTCTAGCTTCCCGGCAACAATTAATAGACTGGATGGAGGCGGATAAAGTTGCAGGACCACTT
CTGCGCTCGGCCCTTCCGGCTGGCTGGTTTATTGCTGATAAATCTGGAGCCGGTGAGCGTGGGTCTCGCG
GTATCATTGCAGCACTGGGGCCAGATGGTAAGCCCTCCCGTATCGTAGTTATCTACACGACGGGGAGTCA
GGCAACTATGGATGAACGAAATAGACAGATCGCTGAGATAGGTGCCTCACTGATTAAGCATTGGTAACTG
TCAGACCAAGTTTACTCATATATACTTTAGATTGATTTAAAACTTCATTTTTAATTTAAAAGGATCTAGG
TGAAGATCCTTTTTGATAATCTCATGACCAAAATCCCTTAACGTGAGTTTTCGTTCCACTGAGCGTCAGA
CCCCGTAGAAAAGATCAAAGGATCTTCTTGAGATCCTTTTTTTCTGCGCGTAATCTGCTGCTTGCAAACA
AAAAAACCACCGCTACCAGCGGTGGTTTGTTTGCCGGATCAAGAGCTACCAACTCTTTTTCCGAAGGTAA
CTGGCTTCAGCAGAGCGCAGATACCAAATACTGTTCTTCTAGTGTAGCCGTAGTTAGGCCACCACTTCAA
GAACTCTGTAGCACCGCCTACATACCTCGCTCTGCTAATCCTGTTACCAGTGGCTGCTGCCAGTGGCGAT
AAGTCGTGTCTTACCGGGTTGGACTCAAGACGATAGTTACCGGATAAGGCGCAGCGGTCGGGCTGAACGG
GGGGTTCGTGCACACAGCCCAGCTTGGAGCGAACGACCTACACCGAACTGAGATACCTACAGCGTGAGCT
ATGAGAAAGCGCCACGCTTCCCGAAGGGAGAAAGGCGGACAGGTATCCGGTAAGCGGCAGGGTCGGAACA
GGAGAGCGCACGAGGGAGCTTCCAGGGGGAAACGCCTGGTATCTTTATAGTCCTGTCGGGTTTCGCCACC
TCTGACTTGAGCGTCGATTTTTGTGATGCTCGTCAGGGGGGCGGAGCCTATGGAAAAACGCCAGCAACGC
GGCCTTTTTACGGTTCCTGGCCTTTTGCTGGCCTTTTGCTCACATGTTCTTTCCTGCGTTATCCCCTGAT
TCTGTGGATAACCGTATTACCGCCTTTGAGTGAGCTGATACCGCTCGCCGCAGCCGAACGACCGAGCGCA
GCGAGTCAGTGAGCGAGGAAGCGGAAGAGCGCCCAATACGCAAACCGCCTCTCCCCGCGCGTTGGCCGAT
TCATTAATGCAGCTGGCACGACAGGTTTCCCGACTGGAAAGCGGGCAGTGAGCGCAACGCAATTAATGTG
AGTTAGCTCACTCATTAGGCACCCCAGGCTTTACACTTTATGCTTCCGGCTCGTATGTTGTGTGGAATTG
TGAGCGGATAACAATTTCACACAGGAAACAGCTATGACCATGATTACGCCAAGCGCGCAATTAACCCTCA
CTAAAGGGAACAAAAGCTGGAGCTGCAAGC
