>Addgene plasmid #144913 | TFORF3437 | depositor partial sequence | sequence record 286854 | Insert
ATCGATTGATCAACAAGTTTGTACAAAAAAGTTGGCACCATGAACACATTGCAGGGGCCAGTGTCATTCA
AAGATGTGGCTGTGGATTTCACCCAGGAGGAGTGGCAGCAGCTGGACCCTGATGAGAAGATAACTTACAG
GGATGTGATGTTGGAGAACTATAGCCATCTAGTTTCTGTGGGATATGATACCACCAAGCCAAACGTCATC
ATTAAGTTGGAGCAGGGAGAGGAGCCGTGGATAATGGGAGGTGAATTTCCATGTCAACATAGTCCAGAAG
CCTGGAGAGTTGATGACCTGATAGAGAGAATCCAAGAAAACGAAGACAAACATTCAAGGCAAGCTGCTTG
TATCAATAGCAAAACCCTGACTGAAGAGAAAGAGAATACATTTAGTCAAATTTACATGGAAACAAGCCTT
GTTCCTTCAAGCATAATAGCTCATAATTGTGTCTCATGTGGAAAGAATTTAGAATCTATTTCGCAATTAA
TTAGTAGTGATGGAAGCTATGCTAGGACAAAACCTGATGAGTGTAATGAATGTGGGAAAACATATCATGG
AGAGAAAATGTGTGAATTTAATCAAAATGGGGATACCTATTCTCACAATGAAGAAAATATTCTTCAGAAA
ATTAGTATTTTGGAGAAACCCTTTGAATATAATGAATGCATGGAAGCCTTAGACAATGAGGCTGTTTTTA
TTGCTCATAAGAGAGCTTACATAGGGGAGAAGCCCTATGAGTGGAATGATTCTGGACCAGACTTCATACA
GATGTCAAATTTTAATGCATATCAGAGATCACAAATGGAAATGAAGCCCTTTGAATGCAGTGAATGTGGA
AAATCCTTCTGTAAAAAGTCAAAATTCATCATCCACCAGAGGGCTCACACAGGAGAGAAACCTTATGAAT
GTAATGTATGTGGGAAATCCTTCAGCCAAAAGGGAACCCTCACTGTACATCGGAGATCACACTTAGAGGA
GAAGCCCTATAAATGTAATGAATGTGGGAAAACCTTTTGTCAGAAGTTACACCTCACTCAACACCTAAGA
ACTCATTCAGGAGAGAAACCCTACGAATGTAGCGAATGTGGGAAAACCTTCTGCCAAAAGACACATCTCA
CCCTGCACCAGAGGAATCATTCAGGAGAGAGGCCCTATCCATGTAACGAATGTGGGAAATCCTTCTCCCG
CAAGTCTGCTCTCAGTGACCATCAGAGAACTCACACAGGAGAGAAGCTTTATAAATGTAATGAATGTGGG
AAATCCTACTACCGAAAGTCTACTCTGATTACACATCAGAGAACACACACAGGAGAGAAGCCCTATCAGT
GTAGCGAGTGTGGGAAATTCTTTTCTCGGGTGTCATACCTCACTATACATTATAGAAGTCATTTAGAAGA
GAAACCCTATGAATGTAATGAATGTGGCAAAACCTTCAATTTAAATTCAGCCTTCATTAGACATCGGAAA
GTACACACAGAAGAGAAATCCCATGAATGTAGTGAATGTGGAAAGTTCTCTCAGTTGTATCTCACCGACC
ATCATACAGCTCATTTAGAAGAGAAACCCTATGAATGTAATGAATGTGGGAAAACCTTCCTTGTAAATTC
AGCCTTCGATGGGCACCAGCCACTTCCAAAAGGGGAGAAATCCTATGAATGTAATGTATGTGGAAAGTTA
TTCAATGAGTTGTCATACTATACTGAACATTATAGAAGTCATTCAGAAGAGAAACCTTATGGATGTAGCG
AATGTGGGAAAACCTTTTCCCATAATTCATCCCTCTTCAGACATCAAAGAGTACACACAGGCGAGAAACC
CTATGAATGTTACGAATGTGGAAAATTCTTCTCTCAGAAATCATATCTCACTATACATCATCGAATTCAT
TCAGGAGAGAAACCCTATGAATGTAGTAAATGTGGAAAAGTCTTCTCTCGGATGTCAAACCTCACTGTCC
ACTACAGAAGCCATTCAGGAGAGAAACCCTATGAATGTAATGAATGTGGGAAAGTCTTTTCTCAGAAGTC
ATACCTCACTGTACACTATAGAACTCATTCAGGAGAGAAACCCTATGAATGTAATGAGTGTGGGAAAAAA
TTCCACCACAGATCAGCCTTCAATAGCCATCAGAGAATTCATAGAAGAGGAAATATGAATGTACTTGATG
TGGAAAATCTCTTGCCAACTTTCTTGTACAAAGTGGTTGATATCGGTAAGCCTATCCCTAACCCTCTCCT
CGGTCTCGATTCTACGTAGTAATGAACTAGTCCGTAACTTGAAAGTATTTCGATTTCTTGGCTTTATATA
TCTTGTGGAAAGGACGACTCTGTTGAGCCCCAGAGCAGGAA
