>Addgene plasmid #144913 | TFORF3437 | depositor partial sequence | sequence record 286855 | Barcode
CTCTGTTGAGCCCCAGAGCAGGAA
